>Addgene plasmid #140536 | pMK381 (AAVS1 CMV-OsTIR1F74G) | addgene full sequence | sequence record 339897 | Addgene NGS Result
AGCGCCCAATACGCAAACCGCCTCTCCCCGCGCGTTGGCCGATTCATTAATGCAGCTGGCACGACAGGTT
TCCCGACTGGAAAGCGGGCAGTGAGCGCAACGCAATTAATGTGAGTTAGCTCACTCATTAGGCACCCCAG
GCTTTACACTTTATGCTTCCGGCTCGTATGTTGTGTGGAATTGTGAGCGGATAACAATTTCACACAGGAA
ACAGCTATGACCATGATTACGCCAAGCTCAGAATTAACCCTCACTAAAGGGACTAGTCCTGCAGGTTTAA
ACGAATTCGCCCTTTGCTTTCTCTGACCAGCATTCTCTCCCCTGGGCCTGTGCCGCTTTCTGTCTGCAGC
TTGTGGCCTGGGTCACCTCTACGGCTGGCCCAGATCCTTCCCTGCCGCCTCCTTCAGGTTCCGTCTTCCT
CCACTCCCTCTTCCCCTTGCTCTCTGCTGTGTTGCTGCCCAAGGATGCTCTTTCCGGAGCACTTCCTTCT
CGGCGCTGCACCACGTGATGTCCTCTGAGCGGATCCTCCCCGTGTCTGGGTCCTCTCCGGGCATCTCTCC
TCCCTCACCCAACCCCATGCCGTCTTCACTCGCTGGGTTCCCTTTTCCTTCTCCTTCTGGGGCCTGTGCC
ATCTCTCGTTTCTTAGGATGGCCTTCTCCGACGGATGTCTCCCTTGCGTCCCGCCTCCCCTTCTTGTAGG
CCTGCATCATCACCGTTTTTCTGGACAACCCCAAAGTACCCCGTCTCCCTGGCTTTAGCCACCTCTCCAT
CCTCTTGCTTTCTTTGCCTGGACACCCCGTTCTCCTGTGGATTCGGGTCACCTCTCACTCCTTTCATTTG
GGCAGCTCCCCTACCCCCCTTACCTCTCTAGTCTGTGCTAGCTCTTCCAGCCCCCTGTCATGGCATCTTC
CAGGGGTCCGAGAGCTCAGCTAGTCTTCTTCCTCCAACCCGGGCCCCTATGTCCACTTCAGGACAGCATG
TTTGCTGCCTCCAGGGATCCTGTGTCCCCGAGCTGGGACCACCTTATATTCCCAGGGCCGGTTAATGTGG
CTCTGGTTCTGGGTACTTTTATCTGTCCCCTCCACCCCACAGTGGGGCAAGCTAGTAATCAATTACGGGG
TCATTAGTTCATAGCCCATATATGGAGTTCCGCGTTACATAACTTACGGTAAATGGCCCGCCTGGCTGAC
CGCCCAACGACCCCCGCCCATTGACGTCAATAATGACGTATGTTCCCATAGTAACGCCAATAGGGACTTT
CCATTGACGTCAATGGGTGGAGTATTTACGGTAAACTGCCCACTTGGCAGTACATCAAGTGTATCATATG
CCAAGTACGCCCCCTATTGACGTCAATGACGGTAAATGGCCCGCCTGGCATTATGCCCAGTACATGACCT
TATGGGACTTTCCTACTTGGCAGTACATCTACGTATTAGTCATCGCTATTACCATGGTGATGCGGTTTTG
GCAGTACATCAATGGGCGTGGATAGCGGTTTGACTCACGGGGATTTCCAAGTCTCCACCCCATTGACGTC
AATGGGAGTTTGTTTTGGCACCAAAATCAACGGGACTTTCCAAAATGTCGTAACAACTCCGCCCCATTGA
CGCAAATGGGCGGTAGGCGTGTACGGTGGGAGGTCTATATAAGCAGAGCTGGTTTAGTGAACCGTCAGAT
CCGCTAGCGCTGCCACCATGACATACTTTCCTGAAGAGGTCGTCGAACACATTTTTAGCTTCCTGCCTGC
ACAGAGAGATAGAAACACAGTGAGCCTGGTCTGCAAAGTGTGGTACGAGATCGAACGCCTGAGCCGGAGA
GGAGTGTTCGTCGGCAACTGCTATGCTGTGAGAGCAGGCAGGGTCGCCGCTAGGTTTCCAAATGTGCGCG
CACTGACCGTCAAGGGGAAACCCCACGGCGCCGACTTTAACCTGGTGCCCCCTGATTGGGGAGGATACGC
CGGCCCTTGGATCGAGGCAGCCGCTCGCGGCTGTCATGGACTGGAGGAACTGCGCATGAAGCGAATGGTG
GTCTCTGACGAAAGTCTGGAGCTGCTGGCTCGGAGCTTCCCTAGGTTTCGCGCACTGGTGCTGATTTCTT
GCGAAGGCTTCAGCACCGATGGACTGGCAGCCGTGGCCTCCCACTGTAAGCTGCTGCGGGAGCTGGACCT
CCAGGAGAATGAAGTGGAGGATAGAGGCCCCAGATGGCTGTCTTGCTTCCCAGACTCATGTACCAGCCTG
GTGTCCCTGAACTTTGCCTGCATCAAAGGCGAAGTGAATGCTGGGTCCCTGGAGCGGCTGGTCTCAAGAA
GCCCCAACCTGAGGTCTCTGCGGCTGAACCGGAGCGTGAGCGTGGACACTCTGGCTAAGATTCTGCTGAG
AACCCCTAACCTGGAGGATCTGGGAACCGGCAATCTGACAGACGATTTCCAGACAGAATCCTACTTTAAA
CTGACTTCTGCCCTGGAGAAGTGTAAAATGCTGAGGAGTCTGTCAGGATTCTGGGATGCTTCACCCGTGT
GCCTGAGCTTTATCTACCCTCTGTGTGCACAGCTGACAGGCCTGAACCTGAGCTATGCACCAACCCTGGA
CGCCAGTGATCTGACAAAGATGATCTCACGCTGCGTGAAACTCCAGCGACTGTGGGTGCTGGACTGTATT
TCCGATAAGGGGCTCCAGGTGGTCGCCAGCTCCTGCAAGGACCTCCAGGAGCTGAGAGTGTTCCCATCTG
ATTTTTACGTGGCCGGATATAGTGCTGTCACTGAGGAAGGCCTGGTGGCAGTCTCACTGGGATGCCCAAA
GCTGAACAGCCTGCTGTATTTCTGTCATCAGATGACTAATGCTGCACTGGTGACCGTCGCCAAGAACTGC
CCTAATTTCACCCGATTTCGGCTGTGTATTCTGGAACCAGGCAAACCCGACGTGGTCACATCCCAGCCAC
TGGATGAAGGGTTTGGAGCTATCGTGAGAGAGTGCAAGGGACTCCAGAGGCTGAGCATTTCCGGCCTGCT
GACAGACAAAGTGTTCATGTACATCGGCAAGTATGCTAAGCAGCTGGAGATGCTGAGCATTGCATTTGCC
GGAGACTCCGATAAGGGCATGATGCACGTGATGAACGGGTGTAAGAATCTGCGAAAACTGGAAATCCGGG
ACAGCCCTTTCGGGGATGCCGCTCTGCTGGGAAACTTTGCCAGATACGAGACAATGAGGAGCCTGTGGAT
GTCTAGTTGCAATGTGACTCTGAAGGGCTGTCAGGTCCTGGCTAGTAAAATGCCTATGCTGAACGTGGAA
GTCATTAATGAGCGGGACGGGTCTAACGAAATGGAGGAAAATCATGGCGACCTGCCAAAGGTGGAGAAAC
TGTATGTGTATCGGACCACCGCAGGGGCAAGAGATGATGCTCCCAACTTTGTGAAGATTCTGTGAGGATC
CATCGGATCCCGGGCCCGTCGACGGTACCGCGGGCCCGGGATCCACCGGGGCCGCGACTCTAGATCATAA
TCAGCCATACCACATTTGTAGAGGTTTTACTTGCTTTAAAAAACCTCCCACACCTCCCCCTGAACCTGAA
ACATAAAATGAATGCAATTGTTGTTGTTAACTTGTTTATTGCAGCTTATAATGGTTACAAATAAAGCAAT
AGCATCACAAATTTCACAAATAAAGCATTTTTTTCACTGCATTCTAGTTGTGGTTTGTCCAAACTCATCA
ATGTATCTTAAGCGATCATATTCAATAACCCTTAATATAACTTCGTATAATGTATGCTATACGAAGTTAT
TAGGTCTGAAGAGGAGTTTACGTCCAGCCAAGCTTAGGATCTCGACCTCGAAATTCTACCGGGTAGGGGA
GGCGCTTTTCCCAAGGCAGTCTGGAGCATGCGCTTTAGCAGCCCCGCTGGGCACTTGGCGCTACACAAGT
GGCCTCTGGCCTCGCACACATTCCACATCCACCGGTAGGCGCCAACCGACTCCGTTCTTTGGTGGCCCCT
TCGCGCCACCTTCTACTCCTCCCCTAGTCAGGAAGTTCCCCCCCGCCCCGCAGCTCGCGTCGTGCAGGAC
GTGACAAATGGAAGTAGCACGTCTCACTAGTCTCGTGCAGATGGACAGCACCGCTGAGCAATGGAAGCGG
GTAGGCCTTTGGGGCAGCGGCCAATAGCAGCTTTGCTCCTTCGCTTTCTGGGCTCAGAGGCTGGGAAGGG
GTGGGTCCGGGGGCGGGCTCAGGGGCGGGCTCAGGGGCGGGGCGGGCGCCCGAAGGTCCTCCGGAGGCCC
GGCATTCTGCACGCTTCAAAAGCGCACGTCTGCCGCGCTGTTCTCCTCTTCCTCATCTCCGGGCCTTTCG
ACCTGCATCCATCTAGATCTCGAGCAGCTGAAGCTTACCATGACCGAGTACAAGCCCACGGTGCGCCTCG
CCACCCGCGACGACGTCCCCAGGGCCGTACGCACCCTCGCCGCCGCGTTCGCCGACTACCCCGCCACGCG
CCACACCGTCGATCCGGACCGCCACATCGAGCGGGTCACCGAGCTGCAAGAACTCTTCCTCACGCGCGTC
GGGCTCGACATCGGCAAGGTGTGGGTCGCGGACGACGGCGCCGCGGTGGCGGTCTGGACCACGCCGGAGA
GCGTCGAAGCGGGGGCGGTGTTCGCCGAGATCGGCCCGCGCATGGCCGAGTTGAGCGGTTCCCGGCTGGC
CGCGCAGCAACAGATGGAAGGCCTCCTGGCGCCGCACCGGCCCAAGGAGCCCGCGTGGTTCCTGGCCACC
GTCGGCGTCTCGCCCGACCACCAGGGCAAGGGTCTGGGCAGCGCCGTCGTGCTCCCCGGAGTGGAGGCGG
CCGAGCGCGCCGGGGTGCCCGCCTTCCTGGAGACCTCCGCGCCCCACAACCTCCCCTTCTACGAGCGGCT
CGGCTTCACCGTCACCGCCGACGTCGAGGTGCCCGAAGGACCGCGCACCTGGTGCATGACCCGCAAGCCC
GGTGCCTGACGCCCGCCCCACGACCCGCAGCGCCCGACCGAAAGGAGCGCACGACCCCATGCATCGATGA
TATCAGATCCCCGGGATGCAGAAATTGATGATCTATTAAACAATAAAGATGTCCACTAAAATGGAAGTTT
TTCCTGTCATACTTTGTTAAGAAGGGTGAGAACAGAGTACCTACATTTTGAATGGAAGGATTGGAGCTAC
GGGGGTGGGGGTGGGGTGGGATTAGATAAATGCCTGCTCTTTACTGAAGGCTCTTTACTATTGCTTTATG
ATAATGTTTCATAGTTGGATATCATAATTTAAACAAGCAAAACCAAATTAAGGGCCAGCTCATTCCTCCC
ACTCATGATCTATAGATCTATAGATCTCTCGTGGGATCATTGTTTTTCTCTTGATTCCCACTTTGTGGTT
CTAAGTACTGTGGTTTCCAAATGTGTCAGTTTCATAGCCTGAAGAACGAGATCAGCAGCCTCTGTTCCAC
ATACACTTCATTCTCAGTATTGTTTTGCCAAGTTCTAATTCCATCAGAAGCTGGTCGAGATCCGGAACCC
TTAATATAACTTCGTATAATGTATGCTATACGAAGTTATTAGGTCCCTCGAAGAGGTTCACTAAGCTTTA
CTAGGGACAGGATTGGTGACAGAAAAGCCCCATCCTTAGGCCTCCTCCTTCCTAGTCTCCTGATATTGGG
TCTAACCCCCACCTCCTGTTAGGCAGATTCCTTATCTGGTGACACACCCCCATTTCCTGGAGCCATCTCT
CTCCTTGCCAGAACCTCTAAGGTTTGCTTACGATGGAGCCAGAGAGGATCCTGGGAGGGAGAGCTTGGCA
GGGGGTGGGAGGGAAGGGGGGGATGCGTGACCTGCCCGGTTCTCAGTGGCCACCCTGCGCTACCCTCTCC
CAGAACCTGAGCTGCTCTGACGCGGCTGTCTGGTGCGTTTCACTGATCCTGGTGCTGCAGCTTCCTTACA
CTTCCCAAGAGGAGAAGCAGTTTGGAAAAACAAAATCAGAATAAGTTGGTCCTGAGTTCTAACTTTGGCT
CTTCACCTTTCTAGTCCCCAATTTATATTGTTCCTCCGTGCGTCAGTTTTACCTGTGAGATAAGGCCAGT
AGCCAGCCCCGTCCTGGCAGGGCTGTGGTGAGGAGGGGGGTGTCCGTGTGGAAAACTCCCTTTGTGAGAA
TGGTGCGTCCTAGGTGTTCACCAGGTCGTGGCCGCCTCTACTCCCTTTCTCTTTCTCCATCCTTCTTTCC
TTAAAGAGTCCCCAGTGCTATCTGGGACATATTCCTCCGCCCAGAGCAGGGTCCCGCTTCCCTAAGGCCC
TGCTCTGGGCTTCTGGGTTTGAGTCCTTGGCAAGCCCAGGAGAGGCGCTCAGGCTTCCCTGTCCCCCTTC
CTCGTCCACCATCTCATGCCCCTGGCTCTCCTGCCCCTTCCCTACAGGGGTTCCTGGCTCTGCTCTAAGG
GCGAATTCGCGGCCGCTAAATTCAATTCGCCCTATAGTGAGTCGTATTACAATTCACTGGCCGTCGTTTT
ACAACGTCGTGACTGGGAAAACCCTGGCGTTACCCAACTTAATCGCCTTGCAGCACATCCCCCTTTCGCC
AGCTGGCGTAATAGCGAAGAGGCCCGCACCGATCGCCCTTCCCAACAGTTGCGCAGCCTATACGTACGGC
AGTTTAAGGTTTACACCTATAAAAGAGAGAGCCGTTATCGTCTGTTTGTGGATGTACAGAGTGATATTAT
TGACACGCCGGGGCGACGGATGGTGATCCCCCTGGCCAGTGCACGTCTGCTGTCAGATAAAGTCTCCCGT
GAACTTTACCCGGTGGTGCATATCGGGGATGAAAGCTGGCGCATGATGACCACCGATATGGCCAGTGTGC
CGGTCTCCGTTATCGGGGAAGAAGTGGCTGATCTCAGCCACCGCGAAAATGACATCAAAAACGCCATTAA
CCTGATGTTCTGGGGAATATAAATGTCAGGCATGAGATTATCAAAAAGGATCTTCACCTAGATCCTTTTC
ACGTAGAAAGCCAGTCCGCAGAAACGGTGCTGACCCCGGATGAATGTCAGCTACTGGGCTATCTGGACAA
GGGAAAACGCAAGCGCAAAGAGAAAGCAGGTAGCTTGCAGTGGGCTTACATGGCGATAGCTAGACTGGGC
GGTTTTATGGACAGCAAGCGAACCGGAATTGCCAGCTGGGGCGCCCTCTGGTAAGGTTGGGAAGCCCTGC
AAAGTAAACTGGATGGCTTTCTTGCCGCCAAGGATCTGATGGCGCAGGGGATCAAGCTCTGATCAAGAGA
CAGGATGAGGATCGTTTCGCATGATTGAACAAGATGGATTGCACGCAGGTTCTCCGGCCGCTTGGGTGGA
GAGGCTATTCGGCTATGACTGGGCACAACAGACAATCGGCTGCTCTGATGCCGCCGTGTTCCGGCTGTCA
GCGCAGGGGCGCCCGGTTCTTTTTGTCAAGACCGACCTGTCCGGTGCCCTGAATGAACTGCAAGACGAGG
CAGCGCGGCTATCGTGGCTGGCCACGACGGGCGTTCCTTGCGCAGCTGTGCTCGACGTTGTCACTGAAGC
GGGAAGGGACTGGCTGCTATTGGGCGAAGTGCCGGGGCAGGATCTCCTGTCATCTCACCTTGCTCCTGCC
GAGAAAGTATCCATCATGGCTGATGCAATGCGGCGGCTGCATACGCTTGATCCGGCTACCTGCCCATTCG
ACCACCAAGCGAAACATCGCATCGAGCGAGCACGTACTCGGATGGAAGCCGGTCTTGTCGATCAGGATGA
TCTGGACGAAGAGCATCAGGGGCTCGCGCCAGCCGAACTGTTCGCCAGGCTCAAGGCGAGCATGCCCGAC
GGCGAGGATCTCGTCGTGACCCATGGCGATGCCTGCTTGCCGAATATCATGGTGGAAAATGGCCGCTTTT
CTGGATTCATCGACTGTGGCCGGCTGGGTGTGGCGGACCGCTATCAGGACATAGCGTTGGCTACCCGTGA
TATTGCTGAAGAGCTTGGCGGCGAATGGGCTGACCGCTTCCTCGTGCTTTACGGTATCGCCGCTCCCGAT
TCGCAGCGCATCGCCTTCTATCGCCTTCTTGACGAGTTCTTCTGAATTATTAACGCTTACAATTTCCTGA
TGCGGTATTTTCTCCTTACGCATCTGTGCGGTATTTCACACCGCATCAGGTGGCACTTTTCGGGGAAATG
TGCGCGGAACCCCTATTTGTTTATTTTTCTAAATACATTCAAATATGTATCCGCTCATGAGATTATCAAA
AAGGATCTTCACCTAGATCCTTTTAAATTAAAAATGAAGTTTTAAATCAATCTAAAGTATATATGAGTAA
ACTTGGTCTGACAGTTACCAATGCTTAATCAGTGAGGCACCTATCTCAGCGATCTGTCTATTTCGTTCAT
CCATAGTTGCCTGACTCCCCGTCGTGTAGATAACTACGATACGGGAGGGCTTACCATCTGGCCCCAGTGC
TGCAATGATACCGCGAGACCCACGCTCACCGGCTCCAGATTTATCAGCAATAAACCAGCCAGCCGGAAGG
GCCGAGCGCAGAAGTGGTCCTGCAACTTTATCCGCCTCCATCCAGTCTATTAATTGTTGCCGGGAAGCTA
GAGTAAGTAGTTCGCCAGTTAATAGTTTGCGCAACGTTGTTGCCATTGCTACAGGCATCGTGGTGTCACG
CTCGTCGTTTGGTATGGCTTCATTCAGCTCCGGTTCCCAACGATCAAGGCGAGTTACATGATCCCCCATG
TTGTGCAAAAAAGCGGTTAGCTCCTTCGGTCCTCCGATCGTTGTCAGAAGTAAGTTGGCCGCAGTGTTAT
CACTCATGGTTATGGCAGCACTGCATAATTCTCTTACTGTCATGCCATCCGTAAGATGCTTTTCTGTGAC
TGGTGAGTACTCAACCAAGTCATTCTGAGAATAGTGTATGCGGCGACCGAGTTGCTCTTGCCCGGCGTCA
ATACGGGATAATACCGCGCCACATAGCAGAACTTTAAAAGTGCTCATCATTGGAAAACGTTCTTCGGGGC
GAAAACTCTCAAGGATCTTACCGCTGTTGAGATCCAGTTCGATGTAACCCACTCGTGCACCCAACTGATC
TTCAGCATCTTTTACTTTCACCAGCGTTTCTGGGTGAGCAAAAACAGGAAGGCAAAATGCCGCAAAAAAG
GGAATAAGGGCGACACGGAAATGTTGAATACTCATACTCTTCCTTTTTCAATATTATTGAAGCATTTATC
AGGGTTATTGTCTCATGACCAAAATCCCTTAACGTGAGTTTTCGTTCCACTGAGCGTCAGACCCCGTAGA
AAAGATCAAAGGATCTTCTTGAGATCCTTTTTTTCTGCGCGTAATCTGCTGCTTGCAAACAAAAAAACCA
CCGCTACCAGCGGTGGTTTGTTTGCCGGATCAAGAGCTACCAACTCTTTTTCCGAAGGTAACTGGCTTCA
GCAGAGCGCAGATACCAAATACTGTTCTTCTAGTGTAGCCGTAGTTAGGCCACCACTTCAAGAACTCTGT
AGCACCGCCTACATACCTCGCTCTGCTAATCCTGTTACCAGTGGCTGCTGCCAGTGGCGATAAGTCGTGT
CTTACCGGGTTGGACTCAAGACGATAGTTACCGGATAAGGCGCAGCGGTCGGGCTGAACGGGGGGTTCGT
GCACACAGCCCAGCTTGGAGCGAACGACCTACACCGAACTGAGATACCTACAGCGTGAGCTATGAGAAAG
CGCCACGCTTCCCGAAGGGAGAAAGGCGGACAGGTATCCGGTAAGCGGCAGGGTCGGAACAGGAGAGCGC
ACGAGGGAGCTTCCAGGGGGAAACGCCTGGTATCTTTATAGTCCTGTCGGGTTTCGCCACCTCTGACTTG
AGCGTCGATTTTTGTGATGCTCGTCAGGGGGGCGGAGCCTATGGAAAAACGCCAGCAACGCGGCCTTTTT
ACGGTTCCTGGCCTTTTGCTGGCCTTTTGCTCACATGTTCTTTCCTGCGTTATCCCCTGATTCTGTGGAT
AACCGTATTACCGCCTTTGAGTGAGCTGATACCGCTCGCCGCAGCCGAACGACCGAGCGCAGCGAGTCAG
TGAGCGAGGAAGCGGAAG
Features (pLannotate 1.2.2; 28 found; start..end, strand, type, name):
      2..94      +  CDS            lacI (fragment): lac repressor; lacI; The lac repressor binds to the lac operator to inhibit transcription in E. coli. This inhibition can be relieved by adding lactose or isopropyl-β-D-thiogalactopyranoside (IPTG).
    107..128     +  protein_bind   CAP binding site: CAP binding activates transcription in the presence of cAMP. E. coli catabolite activator protein
    143..173     +  promoter       lac promoter: promoter for the E. coli lac operon
    181..197     +  protein_bind   lac operator: The lac repressor binds to the lac operator to inhibit transcription in E. coli. This inhibition can be relieved by adding lactose or isopropyl-β-D-thiogalactopyranoside (IPTG). lac repressor encoded by lacI
    242..260     +  promoter       T3 promoter: promoter for bacteriophage T3 RNA polymerase
    295..1098    +  misc_feature   HA-L: left homology arm from the adeno-associated virus integration site (AAVS1) within intron 1 of the human PPP1R12C gene
   1153..1456    +  enhancer       CMV enhancer: human cytomegalovirus immediate early enhancer
   1457..1660    +  promoter       CMV promoter: human cytomegalovirus (CMV) immediate early promoter
   1698..3422    +  CDS            AFB2: AFB2_ARATH - Also known as LRF2. Experimental evidence at protein level: Swiss-Prot protein existence level 1. Component of SCF(ASK-cullin-F-box) E3 ubiquitin ligase complexes, which may mediate the ubiquitination and subsequent proteasomal degradation of target proteins. Confers sensitivity to the virulent bacterial pathogen P.syringae (By similarity). Auxin receptor that mediates Aux/IAA proteins proteasomal degradation and auxin- regulated transcription. Involved in embryogenesis regulation by auxin. From Arabidopsis thaliana (Mouse-ear cress).
   3448..3474    +  misc_feature   MCS (fragment): multiple cloning site
   3493..3576    +  CDS            large T antigen (fragment): large T antigen from SV40 (simian virus 40)
   3599..3720    +  polyA_signal   SV40 poly(A) signal: SV40 polyadenylation signal
   3747..3780    -  protein_bind   loxP: Cre-mediated recombination occurs in the 8-bp core sequence (GCATACAT). Cre recombinase
   3841..4340    +  promoter       PGK promoter: mouse phosphoglycerate kinase 1 promoter
   4380..4979    +  CDS            PuroR (fragment): puromycin N-acetyltransferase; pac from Streptomyces; confers resistance to puromycin
   5057..5509    +  polyA_signal   PGK poly(A) signal: mouse phosphoglycerate kinase 1 polyadenylation signal
   5536..5569    -  protein_bind   loxP: Cre-mediated recombination occurs in the 8-bp core sequence (GCATACAT). Cre recombinase
   5600..6436    +  misc_feature   HA-R: right homology arm from the adeno-associated virus integration site (AAVS1) within intron 1 of the human PPP1R12C gene
   6471..6489    -  promoter       T7 promoter: promoter for bacteriophage T7 RNA polymerase
   6492..6639    +  CDS            lacZα (fragment): LacZα fragment of β-galactosidase; lacZ fragment
   6649..6952    +  CDS            ccdB (fragment): CcdB, a bacterial toxin that poisons DNA gyrase; ccdB; Plasmids containing the ccdB gene cannot be propagated in standard E. coli strains.
   7000..7269    +  CDS            tnpA (fragment): TN5P_ECOLX - Also known as tnp. Experimental evidence at protein level: Swiss-Prot protein existence level 1. Mediates transposition of transposon Tn5 by a 'cut and paste' mechanism. First, the monomeric transposase binds the 19 bp inverted DNA repeats flanking the transposon. Then, dimerization of the DNA- bound transposase creates a synaptic DNA complex. After nicking of the first DNA strand, excision of the transposon proceeds through a series of intermediates. The transposase then mediates the insertion of the transposon at a new site by strand transfer. The activity of the wild- type tran
   7301..8095    +  CDS            NeoR/KanR: aminoglycoside phosphotransferase from Tn5; aph(3')-II (or nptII); confers resistance to neomycin, kanamycin, and G418 (Geneticin®)
   8116..8166    -  misc_feature   bom (fragment): basis of mobility region from pBR322
   8193..8252    +  promoter       AmpR promoter (fragment): bla
   8345..9205    -  CDS            AmpR: β-lactamase; bla; confers resistance to ampicillin, carbenicillin, and related antibiotics
   9206..9258    -  promoter       AmpR promoter (fragment): bla
   9329..9917    +  rep_origin     ori: high-copy-number ColE1/pMB1/pBR322/pUC origin of replication
