[The description below was written by a language model from this plasmid's Addgene catalogue record and pLannotate feature annotations shown in this document.]
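Description:
pMK381 (AAVS1 CMV-OsTIR1F74G) is a mammalian expression and genome-targeting donor plasmid of about 10.1 kb, built on the pMK359 backbone. It is designed to place an OsTIR1(F74G) expression cassette at the human AAVS1 safe-harbour locus. In E. coli it replicates from a high-copy ColE1/pUC-type origin and is selected with ampicillin through the β-lactamase gene. The backbone also carries a Tn5-derived NeoR/KanR gene, along with remnants of lacZα, ccdB, lacI and the lac promoter/operator. These appear to be cloning-vector leftovers rather than functional parts of the payload. T3 and T7 promoters flank the targeting region.

The payload lies between left and right homology arms taken from intron 1 of human PPP1R12C (AAVS1), which direct homology-directed integration, presumably after a nuclease-induced break at that site. The record does not specify the nuclease. Inside the arms, the CMV enhancer and promoter drive the OsTIR1(F74G) coding sequence, terminated by an SV40 poly(A) signal. The automated annotation labels this ORF as Arabidopsis AFB2, a related auxin-receptor F-box protein, and the catalogue lists the species as human. The construct name, however, indicates a TIR1 carrying the F74G substitution. Downstream, a mouse PGK promoter drives puromycin N-acetyltransferase with a PGK poly(A) signal. This cassette is flanked by two loxP sites in the same orientation, so the marker can be excised with Cre after puromycin selection of integrants.

The plasmid is used to generate parental cell lines that stably express the mutant auxin receptor for the auxin-inducible degron 2 system. In that system, the receptor recruits degron-tagged proteins to an SCF ubiquitin ligase for ligand-triggered proteasomal degradation.
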