Addgene plasmid #140536: pMK381 (AAVS1 CMV-OsTIR1F74G)
Purpose: AAVS1 CMV-OsTIR1(F74G)
Depositing lab: Masato Kanemaki. Depositing organization: National Institute of Genetics. Publication: The auxin-inducible degron 2 technology provides sharp degradation control in yeast, mammalian cells, and mice. Yesbolatova A, Saito Y, Kitamoto N, Makino-Itou H, Ajima R, Nakano R, Nakaoka H, Fukui K, Gamo K, Tominari Y, Takeuchi H, Saga Y, Hayashi KI, Kanemaki MT. Nat Commun. 2020 Nov 11;11(1):5701. doi: 10.1038/s41467-020-19532-z. PubMed 33177522.
Backbone
  Vector backbone: pMK359
  Vector type: Mammalian Expression
  Selectable markers: Puromycin
Growth in bacteria
  Bacterial resistance: Ampicillin, 100 μg/mL
  Growth temperature: 37°C
  Growth strain: DH5alpha
  Copy number: High Copy
Gene/Insert
  Gene/Insert name: CMV-OsTIR1(F74G)
  Species: H. sapiens (human)
Terms and licenses: Academic/Nonprofit Terms; Industry Terms: Not Available to Industry
How to cite: pMK381 (AAVS1 CMV-OsTIR1F74G) was a gift from Masato Kanemaki (Addgene plasmid # 140536 ; http://n2t.net/addgene:140536 ; RRID:Addgene_140536)
